Addgene plasmid #28163: UHRF1
Purpose: Bacterial expression for structure determination; may not be full ORF
Depositing lab: Cheryl Arrowsmith. Depositing organization: University of Toronto.
Backbone
  Vector backbone: pET28-MHL (Addgene plasmid 26096)
  Backbone manufacturer: SGC
  Backbone size w/o insert (bp): 7325
  Vector type: Bacterial Expression
Growth in bacteria
  Bacterial resistance: Kanamycin, 50 μg/mL
  Growth temperature: 37°C
  Growth strain: DH5alpha
  Copy number: Low Copy
Gene/Insert
  Gene/Insert name: UHRF1 (alt names: PDB: 2L3R; UHRF1 tandem tudor domain,; FLJ21925, hNP95, ICBP90, MGC138707, Np95, RNF106)
  Species: H. sapiens (human)
  Insert size (bp): 480
  Mutation: tandem tudor domain
  Entrez Gene: UHRF1 (a.k.a. ICBP90, Np95, RNF106, TDRD22, hNP95, hUHRF1, huNp95)
  Tag / fusion protein: His tag with TEV cleavage (N terminal on backbone)
  Cloning method: Restriction Enzyme; 5′ cloning site ligation-independent cloning (unknown if destroyed); 3′ cloning site ligation-independent cloning (unknown if destroyed)
  Sequencing primers: 5′ T7; 3′ T7-term
Terms and licenses: Academic/Nonprofit Terms; Industry Terms: Not Available to Industry
Depositor comments: PDB: 2L3R. http://www.thesgc.org/structures/2L3R/
How to cite: UHRF1 was a gift from Cheryl Arrowsmith (Addgene plasmid # 28163 ; http://n2t.net/addgene:28163 ; RRID:Addgene_28163)
