[The description below was written by a language model from this plasmid's Addgene catalogue record.]
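Description:
UHRF1 is a bacterial expression plasmid built on the pET28-MHL backbone, a pET28-derived vector from a structural genomics programme designed for ligation-independent cloning. It is maintained in E. coli under kanamycin selection and is recorded as low copy. The catalogue entry does not include a feature table, so the origin of replication and the promoter are not explicitly listed. The use of T7 and T7-terminator sequencing primers is consistent with the T7 promoter/terminator expression cassette typical of pET vectors, which would require a host supplying T7 RNA polymerase for protein production. The DH5alpha strain named in the record serves for propagation only.

The insert is a roughly 480 bp fragment of human UHRF1 (also known as ICBP90 or Np95), not the full open reading frame. It encodes only the tandem tudor domain. UHRF1 is generally known as an epigenetic regulator, and its tandem tudor domain as a histone-binding module. The fragment was inserted by ligation-independent cloning, and the record does not say whether the cloning sites were preserved. The backbone supplies an N-terminal His tag followed by a TEV protease cleavage site. This allows the recombinant domain to be purified by metal-affinity chromatography, after which the tag can be removed to leave a near-native protein.

The stated purpose is bacterial expression for structure determination, and the depositor links the construct to a deposited structure of the UHRF1 tandem tudor domain. It is therefore suited to producing this isolated domain for structural, biophysical or binding studies rather than for studying the full-length protein.
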