>Addgene plasmid #28163 | UHRF1 | depositor partial sequence | sequence record 13344 | Author sequence
ATGTGGGATGAGACGGAATTGGGGCTGTACAAGGTCAATGAGTACGTCGATGCTCGGGACACGAACATGG
GGGCGTGGTTTGAGGCGCAGGTGGTCAGGGTGACGCGGAAGGCCCCCTCCCGGGACGAGCCCTGCAGCTC
CACGTCCAGGCCGGCGCTGGAGGAGGACGTCATTTACCACGTGAAATACGACGACTACCCGGAGAACGGC
GTGGTCCAGATGAACTCCAGGGACGTCCGAGCGCGCGCCCGCACCATCATCAAGTGGCAGGACCTGGAGG
TGGGCCAGGTGGTCATGCTCAACTACAACCCCGACAACCCCAAGGAGCGGGGCTTCTGGTACGACGCGGA
GATCTCCAGGAAGCGCGAGACCAGGACGGCGCGGGAACTCTACGCCAACGTGGTGCTGGGGGATGATTCT
CTGAACGACTGTCGGATCATCTTCGTGGACGAAGTCTTCAAGATTGAGCGGCCGGGTGAA
