>Addgene plasmid #28163 | UHRF1 | addgene partial sequence | sequence record 34506 | 28163 with T7
TTTTGTTTAACTTTAAGAAGGAGATATACCATGCATCATCATCATCATCACAGCAGCGGCAGAGAAAACT
TGTATTTCCAGGGCATGTGGGATGAGACGGAATTGGGGCTGTACAAGGTCAATGAGTACGTCGATGCTCG
GGACACGAACATGGGGGCGTGGTTTGAGGCGCAGGTGGTCAGGGTGACGCGGAAGGCCCCCTCCCGGGAC
GAGCCCTGCAGCTCCACGTCCAGGCCGGCGCTGGAGGAGGACGTCATTTACCACGTGAAATACGACGACT
ACCCGGAGAACGGCGTGGTCCAGATGAACTCCAGGGACGTCCGAGCGCGCGCCCGCACCATCATCAAGTG
GCAGGACCTGGAGGTGGGCCAGGTGGTCATGCTCAACTACAACCCCGACAACCCCAAGGAGCGGGGCTTC
TGGTACGACGCGGAGATCTCCAGGAAGCGCGAGACCAGGACGGCGCGGGAACTCTACGCCAACGTGGTGC
TGGGGGATGATTCTCTGAACGACTGTCGGATCATCTTCGTGGACGAAGTCTTCAAGATTGAGCGGCCGGG
TGNNNGATGACGAAGCTTGCGGCCGCACTCGAGCACCACCACCACCACCACTGAGATCCGGCTGCTAACA
AAGCCCGAAAGGAAGCTGAGTTGGCTGCTGCCACCGCTGAGCAATAACTAGCATAACCCCTTGGGGCCTC
TAAACGGGTCTTGAGGGGTTTTTTGCTGAAAGGAGGAACTATATCCGGATTGGCGAATGGG
[66 nt withheld, positions 762-827]
